Addgene plasmid #88143: pDONR223-ZNF69
Purpose: Donor Vector containing ZNF69 transcription factor, part of the Human TFome Collection
Depositing lab: Marc Vidal. Depositing organization: Dana-Farber Cancer Institute. Publication: A comprehensive library of human transcription factors for cell fate engineering. Ng AHM, Khoshakhlagh P, Rojo Arias JE, Pasquini G, Wang K, Swiersy A, Shipman SL, Appleton E, Kiaee K, Kohman RE, Vernet A, Dysart M, Leeper K, Saylor W, Huang JY, Graveline A, Taipale J, Hill DE, Vidal M, Melero-Martin JM, Busskamp V, Church GM. Nat Biotechnol. 2021 Apr;39(4):510-519. doi: 10.1038/s41587-020-0742-6. Epub 2020 Nov 30. PubMed 33257861.
Backbone
  Vector backbone: pDONR223
  Backbone manufacturer: Invitrogen
  Backbone size w/o insert (bp): 3000
  Vector type: Gateway Donor Vector
Growth in bacteria
  Bacterial resistance: Spectinomycin, 50 μg/mL
  Growth temperature: 37°C
  Growth strain: DH5alpha
  Copy number: High Copy
Gene/Insert
  Gene/Insert name: ZNF69
  Species: H. sapiens (human)
  Insert size (bp): 450
  Mutation: Last nucleotide of stop codon removed to allow for Gateway C-terminal fusions
  Entrez Gene: ZNF69 (a.k.a. Cos5, hZNF3)
  Cloning method: Gateway Cloning
  Sequencing primers: 5′ M13F(-21); 3′ M13R
Terms and licenses: Academic/Nonprofit Terms; Industry Terms: Not Available to Industry
Depositor comments: Represents the ORFeome subset of the TFome
How to cite: pDONR223-ZNF69 was a gift from Marc Vidal (Addgene plasmid # 88143 ; http://n2t.net/addgene:88143 ; RRID:Addgene_88143)
