[The description below was written by a language model from this plasmid's Addgene catalogue record and pLannotate feature annotations shown in this document.]
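Description:
pDONR223-ZNF69 is a Gateway entry-type clone built on the Invitrogen pDONR223 donor backbone, carrying the open reading frame of the human zinc-finger transcription factor ZNF69 (also known as Cos5 or hZNF3). It belongs to the Human TFome Collection, specifically the subset drawn from the ORFeome resource. The plasmid is a small (about 3.2 kb) bacterial cloning vector with no eukaryotic expression elements. It replicates in E. coli from a high-copy ColE1/pUC-type origin and is selected with spectinomycin through the aadA (SmR) aminoglycoside adenylyltransferase gene. Upstream of aadA the table shows class 1 integron Pc promoter and gentamicin acetyltransferase fragments, which appear to be remnants of the cassette's origin. rrnB T1 and T2 terminators and short lacI and lacZα fragments are also backbone remnants.

The insert of roughly 450 bp lies between two attL recombination sites, so an LR Clonase reaction can transfer it into any compatible Gateway destination vector. The automated annotation calls the upstream site attL3 and the downstream one attL2. It also labels the coding region as a fragment of ZNF763, probably reflecting homology among related zinc-finger genes rather than a different insert, although the record does not resolve this. The last nucleotide of the stop codon has been removed, leaving the reading frame open so that C-terminal tags or reporters supplied by the destination vector can be fused in frame. A T7 promoter lies just outside the attL2 site, and M13 primer sites allow sequence verification. No promoter for expressing ZNF69 is present; the plasmid serves as a shuttle source for making expression constructs, such as those used in transcription-factor overexpression screens for cell fate engineering.
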