Features (pLannotate 1.2.2; 12 found; start..end, strand, type, name):
     34..129     +  protein_bind   attL3: mutant version of attL; recombination site for the Gateway® LR reaction LR Clonase™
    162..581     +  CDS            ZNF763 (fragment): ZN763_HUMAN - Experimental evidence at protein level: Swiss-Prot protein existence level 1. May be involved in transcriptional regulation. From Homo sapiens (Human).
    580..679     -  protein_bind   attL2: mutant version of attL; recombination site for the Gateway® LR reaction LR Clonase™
    697..715     -  promoter       T7 promoter: promoter for bacteriophage T7 RNA polymerase
    905..928     +  promoter       Pc promoter (fragment): intI1 (promoter lies within the coding sequence); class 1 integron promoter
   1104..1160    +  CDS            GmR (fragment): gentamycin acetyltransferase; aacC1; confers resistance to gentamycin
   1167..1958    +  CDS            SmR: aminoglycoside adenylyltransferase (Murphy, 1985); aadA; confers resistance to spectinomycin and streptomycin
   2051..2639    +  rep_origin     ori: high-copy-number ColE1/pMB1/pBR322/pUC origin of replication
   2822..2914    +  CDS            lacI (fragment): lac repressor; lacI; The lac repressor binds to the lac operator to inhibit transcription in E. coli. This inhibition can be relieved by adding lactose or isopropyl-β-D-thiogalactopyranoside (IPTG).
   2969..2996    -  terminator     rrnB T2 terminator: transcription terminator T2 from the E. coli rrnB gene
   3128..3171    +  terminator     rrnB T1 terminator: Escherichia coli rrnB; transcription terminator T1 from the E. coli rrnB gene
   3218..17      -  CDS            lacZα (fragment) (across the origin): LacZα fragment of β-galactosidase; lacZ fragment
>Addgene plasmid #88143 | pDONR223-ZNF69 | addgene full sequence | sequence record 199028 | Addgene NGS Result
GTAAAACGACGGCCAGTCTTAAGCTCGGGCCCCAAATAATGATTTTATTTTGACTGATAGTGACCTGTTC
GTTGCAACAAATTGATGAGCAATGCTTTTTTATAATGCCAACTTTGTACAAAAAAGTTGGCATGCCCTGC
TGTAGTCACAGGAGGTGTAGAGAGGACCCCGGGACATCTGAAAGCCAGGAAATGGAGGAGTGGGCTTTGC
TGGATATTTCCCAGAGGAAACTCTACAAGGAAGTGATGCTGGAAACTTTCAGGAACCTGACCTCTGTAGG
AAAAAGTTGGAAAGACCAGAACATTGAATATGAGTACCAAAACCCCAGGAGAAACTTCAGGAGTCTCATA
GAAAAGAAAGTCAATGAAATTAAAGATGACAGTCATTGTGGAGAAACTTTTACCCAGGTTCCAGATGACA
GGCTGAACTTCCAGGAGAAGAAAGCTTCTCCTGAAATAAAATCATGTGACAGCTTTGTGTGTGGAGAAGT
TGGCCTAGGTAACTCATCTTTTAATATGAACATCAGAGGTGACATTGGACACAAGGCCTATGAGTATCAG
GAATATGGACCGAAGCCATACCCAACTTTCTTGTACAAAGTTGGCATTATAAGAAAGCATTGCTTATCAA
TTTGTTGCAACGAACAGGTCACTATCAGTCAAAATAAAATCATTATTTGCCATCCAGCTGATATCCCCTA
TAGTGAGTCGTATTACATGGTCATAGCTGTTTCCTGGCAGCTCTGGCCCGTGTCTCAAAATCTCTGATGT
TACATTGCACAAGATAAAAATATATCATCATGCCTCCTCTAGACCAGCCAGGACAGAAATGCCTCGACTT
CGCTGCTACCCAAGGTTGCCGGGTGACGCACACCGTGGAAACGGATGAAGGCACGAACCCAGTGGACATA
AGCCTGTTCGGTTCGTAAGCTGTAATGCAAGTAGCGTATGCGCTCACGCAACTGGTCCAGAACCTTGACC
GAACGCAGCGGTGGTAACGGCGCAGTGGCGGTTTTCATGGCTTGTTATGACTGTTTTTTTGGGGTACAGT
CTATGCCTCGGGCATCCAAGCAGCAAGCGCGTTACGCCGTGGGTCGATGTTTGATGTTATGGAGCAGCAA
CGATGTTACGCAGCAGGGCAGTCGCCCTAAAACAAAGTTAAACATTATGAGGGAAGCGGTGATCGCCGAA
GTATCGACTCAACTATCAGAGGTAGTTGGCGTCATCGAGCGCCATCTCGAACCGACGTTGCTGGCCGTAC
ATTTGTACGGCTCCGCAGTGGATGGCGGCCTGAAGCCACACAGTGATATTGATTTGCTGGTTACGGTGAC
CGTAAGGCTTGATGAAACAACGCGGCGAGCTTTGATCAACGACCTTTTGGAAACTTCGGCTTCCCCTGGA
GAGAGCGAGATTCTCCGCGCTGTAGAAGTCACCATTGTTGTGCACGACGACATCATTCCGTGGCGTTATC
CAGCTAAGCGCGAACTGCAATTTGGAGAATGGCAGCGCAATGACATTCTTGCAGGTATCTTCGAGCCAGC
CACGATCGACATTGATCTGGCTATCTTGCTGACAAAAGCAAGAGAACATAGCGTTGCCTTGGTAGGTCCA
GCGGCGGAGGAACTCTTTGATCCGGTTCCTGAACAGGATCTATTTGAGGCGCTAAATGAAACCTTAACGC
TATGGAACTCGCCGCCCGACTGGGCTGGCGATGAGCGAAATGTAGTGCTTACGTTGTCCCGCATTTGGTA
CAGCGCAGTAACCGGCAAAATCGCGCCGAAGGATGTCGCTGCCGACTGGGCAATGGAGCGCCTGCCGGCC
CAGTATCAGCCCGTCATACTTGAAGCTAGACAGGCTTATCTTGGACAAGAAGAAGATCGCTTGGCCTCGC
GCGCAGATCAGTTGGAAGAATTTGTCCACTACGTGAAAGGCGAGATCACCAAGGTAGTCGGCAAATAACC
CTCGAGCCACCCATGACCAAAATCCCTTAACGTGAGTTACGCGTCGTTCCACTGAGCGTCAGACCCCGTA
GAAAAGATCAAAGGATCTTCTTGAGATCCTTTTTTTCTGCGCGTAATCTGCTGCTTGCAAACAAAAAAAC
CACCGCTACCAGCGGTGGTTTGTTTGCCGGATCAAGAGCTACCAACTCTTTTTCCGAAGGTAACTGGCTT
CAGCAGAGCGCAGATACCAAATACTGTTCTTCTAGTGTAGCCGTAGTTAGGCCACCACTTCAAGAACTCT
GTAGCACCGCCTACATACCTCGCTCTGCTAATCCTGTTACCAGTGGCTGCTGCCAGTGGCGATAAGTCGT
GTCTTACCGGGTTGGACTCAAGACGATAGTTACCGGATAAGGCGCAGCGGTCGGGCTGAACGGGGGGTTC
GTGCACACAGCCCAGCTTGGAGCGAACGACCTACACCGAACTGAGATACCTACAGCGTGAGCTATGAGAA
AGCGCCACGCTTCCCGAAGGGAGAAAGGCGGACAGGTATCCGGTAAGCGGCAGGGTCGGAACAGGAGAGC
GCACGAGGGAGCTTCCAGGGGGAAACGCCTGGTATCTTTATAGTCCTGTCGGGTTTCGCCACCTCTGACT
TGAGCGTCGATTTTTGTGATGCTCGTCAGGGGGGCGGAGCCTATGGAAAAACGCCAGCAACGCGGCCTTT
TTACGGTTCCTGGCCTTTTGCTGGCCTTTTGCTCACATGTTCTTTCCTGCGTTATCCCCTGATTCTGTGG
ATAACCGTATTACCGCCTTTGAGTGAGCTGATACCGCTCGCCGCAGCCGAACGACCGAGCGCAGCGAGTC
AGTGAGCGAGGAAGCGGAAGAGCGCCCAATACGCAAACCGCCTCTCCCCGCGCGTTGGCCGATTCATTAA
TGCAGCTGGCACGACAGGTTTCCCGACTGGAAAGCGGGCAGTGAGCGCAACGCAATTAATACGCGTACCG
CTAGCCAGGAAGAGTTTGTAGAAACGCAAAAAGGCCATCCGTCAGGATGGCCTTCTGCTTAGTTTGATGC
CTGGCAGTTTATGGCGGGCGTCCTGCCCGCCACCCTCCGGGCCGTTGCTTCACAACGTTCAAATCCGCTC
CCGGCGGATTTGTCCTACTCAGGAGAGCGTTCACCGACAAACAACAGATAAAACGAAAGGCCCAGTCTTC
CGACTGAGCCTTTCGTTTTATTTGATGCCTGGCAGTTCCCTACTCTCGCGTTAACGCTAGCATGGATGTT
TTCCCAGTCACGACGTT
