>Addgene plasmid #88143 | pDONR223-ZNF69 | depositor partial sequence | sequence record 171747 | insert
ATGCCCTGCTGTAGTCACAGGAGGTGTAGAGAGGACCCCGGGACATCTGAAAGCCAGGAAATGGAGGAGT
GGGCTTTGCTGGATATTTCCCAGAGGAAACTCTACAAGGAAGTGATGCTGGAAACTTTCAGGAACCTGAC
CTCTGTAGGAAAAAGTTGGAAAGACCAGAACATTGAATATGAGTACCAAAACCCCAGGAGAAACTTCAGG
AGTCTCATAGAAAAGAAAGTCAATGAAATTAAAGATGACAGTCATTGTGGAGAAACTTTTACCCAGGTTC
CAGATGACAGGCTGAACTTCCAGGAGAAGAAAGCTTCTCCTGAAATAAAATCATGTGACAGCTTTGTGTG
TGGAGAAGTTGGCCTAGGTAACTCATCTTTTAATATGAACATCAGAGGTGACATTGGACACAAGGCCTAT
GAGTATCAGGAATATGGACCGAAGCCATAA
